Addgene plasmid #195531: pAAV-CaMKII-pAceR-Kv2.1PR
Purpose: Red fluorescent, positive response-polarity voltage indicator under the control of CaMKII promoter; soma-targeted
Depositing lab: Vincent Pieribone. Depositing organization: John B. Pierce Laboratory. Publication: Dual-polarity voltage imaging of the concurrent dynamics of multiple neuron types. Kannan M, Vasan G, Haziza S, Huang C, Chrapkiewicz R, Luo J, Cardin JA, Schnitzer MJ, Pieribone VA. Science. 2022 Nov 4;378(6619):eabm8797. doi: 10.1126/science.abm8797. Epub 2022 Nov 4. PubMed 36378956.
Backbone
  Vector backbone: pAAV-CaMKII
  Vector type: Mammalian Expression, AAV
Growth in bacteria
  Bacterial resistance: Ampicillin, 100 μg/mL
  Growth temperature: 37°C
  Growth strain: NEB Stable
  Copy number: Low Copy
Gene/Insert
  Gene/Insert name: pAceR-Kv2.1 proximal restriction sequence
  Species: Synthetic
  Mutation: VARNAM 78E, 81D, 92N; SI linker
  GenBank ID: OM687166
  Promoter: CaMKII
  Cloning method: Restriction Enzyme; 5′ cloning site KpnI (unknown if destroyed); 3′ cloning site HindIII (unknown if destroyed)
  Sequencing primers: 5′ ATGCTGACGAAGGCTCGCGA; 3′ GGCCACAACTCCTCATAAAGAGACAG
Terms and licenses: Academic/Nonprofit Terms; Industry Terms: Not Available to Industry
How to cite: pAAV-CaMKII-pAceR-Kv2.1PR was a gift from Vincent Pieribone (Addgene plasmid # 195531 ; http://n2t.net/addgene:195531 ; RRID:Addgene_195531)
