[The description below was written by a language model from this plasmid's Addgene catalogue record and pLannotate feature annotations shown in this document.]
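Description:
pAAV-CaMKII-pAceR-Kv2.1PR is an adeno-associated virus transfer plasmid (about 7 kb) for expressing a genetically encoded voltage indicator in mammalian neurons. The expression cassette is flanked by AAV2 inverted terminal repeats, which allow it to be packaged into recombinant AAV particles. The annotation detects the downstream ITR in full, but the upstream one only as two short fragments. The bacterial backbone carries a ColE1/pUC-type origin, an f1 phage origin, and an ampicillin resistance gene (β-lactamase) with its own promoter. The catalogue lists the plasmid as low copy and propagated in a recombination-limiting strain, a common precaution for repeat-containing ITR vectors.

The payload is driven by the mouse CaMKIIα promoter, which is generally used to bias expression toward excitatory neurons. The insert, pAceR, is a synthetic red fluorescent indicator with positive response polarity. The record describes it as a derivative of VARNAM carrying changes at positions 78, 81 and 92 plus an SI linker. The feature table annotates only the mRuby3 red fluorescent protein portion of the coding sequence. The roughly 700 bp between the promoter and mRuby3 is unannotated and presumably encodes the voltage-sensing domain, though the table does not identify it. Fused directly after mRuby3 is a fragment of rat Kv2.1 (Kcnb1), the proximal restriction sequence, which concentrates the indicator at the soma and proximal processes. A WPRE element and the human growth hormone polyadenylation signal follow to enhance transcript stability and expression. The construct is intended for soma-targeted red voltage imaging, and the associated work concerns dual-polarity imaging of several neuron types at once.
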