Features (pLannotate 1.2.2; 15 found; start..end, strand, type, name):
     12..39      +  repeat_region  AAV2 ITR (fragment): inverted terminal repeat of adeno-associated virus serotype 2 inverted
     68..95      +  repeat_region  AAV2 ITR (fragment): inverted terminal repeat of adeno-associated virus serotype 2 inverted
    149..1437    +  promoter       CaMKII promoter: promoter for the mouse calcium/calmodulin-dependent kinase II α subunit
   2145..2834    +  CDS            mRuby3: mRuby3 is a basic (constitutively fluorescent) red fluorescent protein published in 2016, derived from Entacmaea quadricolor. It has low acid sensitivity.
   2835..3110    +  CDS            Kcnb1 (fragment): KCNB1_RAT - Experimental evidence at protein level: Swiss-Prot protein existence level 1. Voltage-gated potassium channel that mediates transmembrane potassium transport in excitable membranes, primarily in the brain, but also in the pancreas and cardiovascular system. Contributes to the regulation of the action potential (AP) repolarization, duration and frequency of repetitive AP firing in neurons, muscle cells and endocrine cells and plays a role in homeostatic attenuation of electrical excitability throughout the brain (PubMed:10024359, PubMed:10618149, PubMed:12451110, PubMed:17379638, Pu
   3126..3714    +  misc_feature   WPRE: woodchuck hepatitis virus posttranscriptional regulatory element
   3746..4222    +  polyA_signal   hGH poly(A) signal: human growth hormone polyadenylation signal
   4262..4402    +  repeat_region  AAV2 ITR: inverted terminal repeat of adeno-associated virus serotype 2 inverted
   4407..4458    -  misc_feature   bom (fragment): basis of mobility region from pBR322
   4477..4932    +  rep_origin     f1 ori (sequence partly withheld): f1 bacteriophage origin of replication; arrow indicates direction of (+) strand synthesis
   4933..4982    -  misc_feature   bom (fragment): basis of mobility region from pBR322
   5084..5119    -  CDS            rop (fragment): Rop protein, which maintains plasmids at low copy number; rop
   5214..5318    +  promoter       AmpR promoter: bla
   5319..6179    +  CDS            AmpR: β-lactamase; bla; confers resistance to ampicillin, carbenicillin, and related antibiotics
   6350..6938    +  rep_origin     ori: high-copy-number ColE1/pMB1/pBR322/pUC origin of replication
>Addgene plasmid #195531 | pAAV-CaMKII-pAceR-Kv2.1PR | addgene full sequence | sequence record 383233 | Addgene NGS Result
CCTGCAGGCAGCTGCGCGCTCGCTCGCTCACTGAGGCCGCCCGGGCGTCGGGCGACCTTTGGTCGCCCGG
CCTCAGTGAGCGAGCGAGCGCGCAGAGAGGGAGTGGCCAACTCCATCACTAGGGGTTCCTGCGGCCGCAC
GCGTTTAACATTATGGCCTTAGGTCACTTCATCTCCATGGGGTTCTTCTTCTGATTTTCTAGAAAATGAG
ATGGGGGTGCAGAGAGCTTCCTCAGTGACCTGCCCAGGGTCACATCAGAAATGTCAGAGCTAGAACTTGA
ACTCAGATTACTAATCTTAAATTCCATGCCTTGGGGGCATGCAAGTACGATATACAGAAGGAGTGAACTC
ATTAGGGCAGATGACCAATGAGTTTAGGAAAGAAGAGTCCAGGGCAGGGTACATCTACACCACCCGCCCA
GCCCTGGGTGAGTCCAGCCACGTTCACCTCATTATAGTTGCCTCTCTCCAGTCCTACCTTGACGGGAAGC
ACAAGCAGAAACTGGGACAGGAGCCCCAGGAGACCAAATCTTCATGGTCCCTCTGGGAGGATGGGTGGGG
AGAGCTGTGGCAGAGGCCTCAGGAGGGGCCCTGCTGCTCAGTGGTGACAGATAGGGGTGAGAAAGCAGAC
AGAGTCATTCCGTCAGCATTCTGGGTCTGTTTGGTACTTCTTCTCACGCTAAGGTGGCGGTGTGATATGC
ACAATGGCTAAAAAGCAGGGAGAGCTGGAAAGAAACAAGGACAGAGACAGAGGCCAAGTCAACCAGACCA
ATTCCCAGAGGAAGCAAAGAAACCATTACAGAGACTACAAGGGGGAAGGGAAGGAGAGATGAATTAGCTT
CCCCTGTAAACCTTAGAACCCAGCTGTTGCCAGGGCAACGGGGCAATACCTGTCTCTTCAGAGGAGATGA
AGTTGCCAGGGTAACTACATCCTGTCTTTCTCAAGGACCATCCCAGAATGTGGCACCCACTAGCCGTTAC
CATAGCAACTGCCTCTTTGCCCCACTTAATCCCATCCCGTCTGTTAAAAGGGCCCTATAGTTGGAGGTGG
GGGAGGTAGGAAGAGCGATGATCACTTGTGGACTAAGTTTGTTCGCATCCCCTTCTCCAACCCCCTCAGT
ACATCACCCTGGGGGAACAGGGTCCACTTGCTCCTGGGCCCACACAGTCCTGCAGTATTGTGTATATAAG
GCCAGGGCAAAGAGGAGCAGGTTTTAAAGTGAAAGGCAGGCAGGTGTTGGGGAGGCAGTTACCGGGGCAA
CGGGAACAGGGCGTTTCGGAGGTGGTTGCCATGGGGACCTGGATGCTGACGAAGGCTCGCGAGGCTGTGA
GCAGCCACAGTGCCCTGCTCAGAAGCCCCAAGCTCGTCAGTCAAGCCGGTTCTCCGTTTGCACTCAGGAG
CACGGGCAGGCGAGTGGCCCCTAGTTCTGGGGGCAGCTCTAGAGCGGTACCGCCACCATGGCTGACGTGG
AAACCGAGACCGGCATGATTGCACAGTGGATTGTCTTTGCTATTATGGCTGCTGCTGCTATTGCTTTTGG
AGTGGCTGTGCACTTTCGGCCTTCAGAGCTGAAGAGCGCATACTATATCAACATTGCCATCTGCACTATC
GCCGCTACCGCTTACTATGCAATGGCCGTGAACTACCAGGACCTGACAATGAATGGTGAAAGGCAGGTGG
TCTACGCAGAGTATATTGACTGGGTGCTGACCACACCACTGCTCCTGCTCAACCTCATCGTCATGACCAA
GATGGGCGGAGTGATGATTTCTTGGGTCATCGGCGCAGACATTTTCATGATCGTGTTTGGTATTCTGGGC
GCCTTCGAGGATGAACACAAGTTCAAATGGGTGTACTTTATCGCTGGATGTGTGATGCAGGCAGTCCTGA
CATACGGGATGTATAACGCCACTTGGAAAGACGATCTGAAGAAAAGCCCCGAGTACCATAGCTCCTATGT
CAGTCTGCTCGTCTTCCTGTCAATCCTCTGGGTGTTTTATCCTGTCGTGTGGGCTTTCGGGTCTGGTAGT
GGCGTGCTGTCCGTCGACAATGAGGCCATTCTCATGGGAATCCTGGATGTGCTCGCTAAGCCACTGTTTG
GAATGGGGTGCCTCATTGCCCATGAGACTATCTTCAAGTCCATCCTGATTAAGGAAAATATGCGGATGAA
GGTCGTGATGGAAGGGTCTGTCAATGGGCACCAGTTCAAGTGCACCGGAGAGGGAGAGGGCAGGCCATAC
GAGGGCGTGCAGACAATGAGGATCAAAGTGATCGAGGGAGGACCACTGCCTTTCGCCTTTGACATCCTGG
CCACCAGCTTCATGTACGGCAGCAGGACCTTCATCAAGTATCCAGCCGACATCCCCGATTTCTTTAAGCA
GAGCTTCCCCGAGGGCTTTACCTGGGAGAGGGTGACAAGATACGAGGATGGCGGCGTGGTGACCGTGACA
CAGGACACCTCTCTGGAGGATGGCGAGCTGGTGTATAACGTGAAGGTGAGGGGCGTGAACTTCCCTAGCA
ATGGCCCAGTGATGCAGAAGAAGACCAAGGGCTGGGAGCCCAATACAGAGATGATGTACCCTGCAGACGG
AGGCCTGAGGGGATATACCGACATCGCCCTGAAGGTGGATGGAGGAGGACACCTGCACTGTAACTTTGTG
ACCACATACCGCTCCAAGAAGACAGTGGGCAATATCAAGATGCCAGGAGTGCACGCCGTGGACCACAGGC
TGGAGCGCATCGAGGAGTCTGATAACGAGACATATGTGGTGCAGAGAGAGGTGGCCGTGGCCAAGTACTC
TAATCTGGGCGGCGGGATGGACGAGCTGTATAAGAAGAGCAGGATCACCAGCGAGGGCGAGTACATCCCC
CTGGACCAGATCGACATCAACGTGTTCTGCTACGAGAACGAGGTGCAAAGTCAGCCTATCCTGAACACAA
AGGAAATGGCTCCACAGTCTAAGCCTCCCGAAGAGCTTGAGATGTCCAGTATGCCAAGTCCCGTGGCTCC
CCTCCCTGCCAGGACTGAAGGAGTGATTGACATGAGGAGTATGTCATCTATTGATAGCTTCATCTCTTGC
GCAACAGATTTCCCCGAGGCTACTCGATTCTAAAAGCTTATCGATAATCAACCTCTGGATTACAAAATTT
GTGAAAGATTGACTGGTATTCTTAACTATGTTGCTCCTTTTACGCTATGTGGATACGCTGCTTTAATGCC
TTTGTATCATGCTATTGCTTCCCGTATGGCTTTCATTTTCTCCTCCTTGTATAAATCCTGGTTGCTGTCT
CTTTATGAGGAGTTGTGGCCCGTTGTCAGGCAACGTGGCGTGGTGTGCACTGTGTTTGCTGACGCAACCC
CCACTGGTTGGGGCATTGCCACCACCTGTCAGCTCCTTTCCGGAACTTTCGCTTTCCCCCTCCCTATTGC
CACGGCGGAACTCATCGCCGCCTGCCTTGCCCGCTGCTGGACAGGGGCTCGGCTGTTGGGCACTGACAAT
TCCGTGGTGTTGTCGGGGAAATCATCGTCCTTTCCTTGGCTGCTCGCCTATGTTGCCACCTGGATTCTGC
GCGGGACGTCCTTCTGCTACGTCCCTTCGGCCCTCAATCCAGCGGACCTTCCTTCCCGCGGCCTGCTGCC
GGCTCTGCGGCCTCTTCCGCGTCTTCGCCTTCGCCCTCAGACGAGTCGGATCTCCCTTTGGGCCGCCTCC
CCGCATCGATACCGAGCGCTGCTCGAGAGATCTACGGGTGGCATCCCTGTGACCCCTCCCCAGTGCCTCT
CCTGGCCCTGGAAGTTGCCACTCCAGTGCCCACCAGCCTTGTCCTAATAAAATTAAGTTGCATCATTTTG
TCTGACTAGGTGTCCTTCTATAATATTATGGGGTGGAGGGGGGTGGTATGGAGCAAGGGGCAAGTTGGGA
AGACAACCTGTAGGGCCTGCGGGGTCTATTGGGAACCAAGCTGGAGTGCAGTGGCACAATCTTGGCTCAC
TGCAATCTCCGCCTCCTGGGTTCAAGCGATTCTCCTGCCTCAGCCTCCCGAGTTGTTGGGATTCCAGGCA
TGCATGACCAGGCTCAGCTAATTTTTGTTTTTTTGGTAGAGACGGGGTTTCACCATATTGGCCAGGCTGG
TCTCCAACTCCTAATCTCAGGTGATCTACCCACCTTGGCCTCCCAAATTGCTGGGATTACAGGCGTGAAC
CACTGCTCCCTTCCCTGTCCTTCTGATTTTGTAGGTAACCACGTGCGGACCGAGCGGCCGCAGGAACCCC
TAGTGATGGAGTTGGCCACTCCCTCTCTGCGCGCTCGCTCGCTCACTGAGGCCGGGCGACCAAAGGTCGC
CCGACGCCCGGGCTTTGCCCGGGCGGCCTCAGTGAGCGAGCGAGCGCGCAGCTGCCTGCAGGGGCGCCTG
ATGCGGTATTTTCTCCTTACGCATCTGTGCGGTATTTCACACCGCATA
[95 nt withheld, positions 4459-4553]
T
[46 nt withheld, positions 4555-4600]
C
[141 nt withheld, positions 4602-4742]
CCTTTGACGTTGGAGTCCACGTTCTTT
[37 nt withheld, positions 4770-4806]
ACTCTATCTCGGGCTATTCTTTTGATTTATAAGGGATTTTGCCGATTTCGGTCTATTGGTTAAAAAATGA
GCTGATTTAACAAAAATTTAACGCGAATTTTAACAAAATATTAACGTTTACAATTTTATGGTGCACTCTC
AGTACAATCTGCTCTGATGCCGCATAGTTAAGCCAGCCCCGACACCCGCCAACACCCGCTGACGCGCCCT
GACGGGCTTGTCTGCTCCCGGCATCCGCTTACAGACAAGCTGTGACCGTCTCCGGGAGCTGCATGTGTCA
GAGGTTTTCACCGTCATCACCGAAACGCGCGAGACGAAAGGGCCTCGTGATACGCCTATTTTTATAGGTT
AATGTCATGATAATAATGGTTTCTTAGACGTCAGGTGGCACTTTTCGGGGAAATGTGCGCGGAACCCCTA
TTTGTTTATTTTTCTAAATACATTCAAATATGTATCCGCTCATGAGACAATAACCCTGATAAATGCTTCA
ATAATATTGAAAAAGGAAGAGTATGAGTATTCAACATTTCCGTGTCGCCCTTATTCCCTTTTTTGCGGCA
TTTTGCCTTCCTGTTTTTGCTCACCCAGAAACGCTGGTGAAAGTAAAAGATGCTGAAGATCAGTTGGGTG
CACGAGTGGGTTACATCGAACTGGATCTCAACAGCGGTAAGATCCTTGAGAGTTTTCGCCCCGAAGAACG
TTTTCCAATGATGAGCACTTTTAAAGTTCTGCTATGTGGCGCGGTATTATCCCGTATTGACGCCGGGCAA
GAGCAACTCGGTCGCCGCATACACTATTCTCAGAATGACTTGGTTGAGTACTCACCAGTCACAGAAAAGC
ATCTTACGGATGGCATGACAGTAAGAGAATTATGCAGTGCTGCCATAACCATGAGTGATAACACTGCGGC
CAACTTACTTCTGACAACGATCGGAGGACCGAAGGAGCTAACCGCTTTTTTGCACAACATGGGGGATCAT
GTAACTCGCCTTGATCGTTGGGAACCGGAGCTGAATGAAGCCATACCAAACGACGAGCGTGACACCACGA
TGCCTGTAGCAATGGCAACAACGTTGCGCAAACTATTAACTGGCGAACTACTTACTCTAGCTTCCCGGCA
ACAATTAATAGACTGGATGGAGGCGGATAAAGTTGCAGGACCACTTCTGCGCTCGGCCCTTCCGGCTGGC
TGGTTTATTGCTGATAAATCTGGAGCCGGTGAGCGTGGGTCTCGCGGTATCATTGCAGCACTGGGGCCAG
ATGGTAAGCCCTCCCGTATCGTAGTTATCTACACGACGGGGAGTCAGGCAACTATGGATGAACGAAATAG
ACAGATCGCTGAGATAGGTGCCTCACTGATTAAGCATTGGTAACTGTCAGACCAAGTTTACTCATATATA
CTTTAGATTGATTTAAAACTTCATTTTTAATTTAAAAGGATCTAGGTGAAGATCCTTTTTGATAATCTCA
TGACCAAAATCCCTTAACGTGAGTTTTCGTTCCACTGAGCGTCAGACCCCGTAGAAAAGATCAAAGGATC
TTCTTGAGATCCTTTTTTTCTGCGCGTAATCTGCTGCTTGCAAACAAAAAAACCACCGCTACCAGCGGTG
GTTTGTTTGCCGGATCAAGAGCTACCAACTCTTTTTCCGAAGGTAACTGGCTTCAGCAGAGCGCAGATAC
CAAATACTGTTCTTCTAGTGTAGCCGTAGTTAGGCCACCACTTCAAGAACTCTGTAGCACCGCCTACATA
CCTCGCTCTGCTAATCCTGTTACCAGTGGCTGCTGCCAGTGGCGATAAGTCGTGTCTTACCGGGTTGGAC
TCAAGACGATAGTTACCGGATAAGGCGCAGCGGTCGGGCTGAACGGGGGGTTCGTGCACACAGCCCAGCT
TGGAGCGAACGACCTACACCGAACTGAGATACCTACAGCGTGAGCTATGAGAAAGCGCCACGCTTCCCGA
AGGGAGAAAGGCGGACAGGTATCCGGTAAGCGGCAGGGTCGGAACAGGAGAGCGCACGAGGGAGCTTCCA
GGGGGAAACGCCTGGTATCTTTATAGTCCTGTCGGGTTTCGCCACCTCTGACTTGAGCGTCGATTTTTGT
GATGCTCGTCAGGGGGGCGGAGCCTATGGAAAAACGCCAGCAACGCGGCCTTTTTACGGTTCCTGGCCTT
TTGCTGGCCTTTTGCTCACATGT
